>Addgene plasmid #57181 | PA-mCherry1-H2B-C-10 | addgene full sequence | sequence record 256477 | Addgene NGS Result
CGTATTACCGCCATGCATTAGTTATTAATAGTAATCAATTACGGGGTCATTAGTTCATAGCCCATATATG
GAGTTCCGCGTTACATAACTTACGGTAAATGGCCCGCCTGGCTGACCGCCCAACGACCCCCGCCCATTGA
CGTCAATAATGACGTATGTTCCCATAGTAACGCCAATAGGGACTTTCCATTGACGTCAATGGGTGGAGTA
TTTACGGTAAACTGCCCACTTGGCAGTACATCAAGTGTATCATATGCCAAGTACGCCCCCTATTGACGTC
AATGACGGTAAATGGCCCGCCTGGCATTATGCCCAGTACATGACCTTATGGGACTTTCCTACTTGGCAGT
ACATCTACGTATTAGTCATCGCTATTACCATGGTGATGCGGTTTTGGCAGTACATCAATGGGCGTGGATA
GCGGTTTGACTCACGGGGATTTCCAAGTCTCCACCCCATTGACGTCAATGGGAGTTTGTTTTGGCACCAA
AATCAACGGGACTTTCCAAAATGTCGTAACAACTCCGCCCCATTGACGCAAATGGGCGGTAGGCGTGTAC
GGTGGGAGGTCTATATAAGCAGAGCTGGTTTAGTGAACCGTCAGATCCGCTAGCGGTCGCCACCATGGTG
AGCAAGGGCGAGGAGGATAACATGGCCATCATTAAGGAGTTCATGCGCTTCAAGGTGCACATGGAGGGGT
CCGTGAACGGCCACGTGTTCGAGATCGAGGGCGAGGGCGAGGGCCGCCCCTACGAGGGCACCCAGACCGC
CAAGCTGAAGGTGACCAAGGGCGGCCCCCTGCCCTTCACCTGGGACATCCTGAGCCCTCAGTTCATGTAC
GGCTCCAATGCCTACGTGAAGCACCCCGCCGACATCCCCGACTACTTTAAGCTGTCCTTCCCCGAGGGCT
TCAAGTGGGAGCGCGTGATGAAATTCGAGGACGGCGGCGTGGTGACCGTGACCCAGGACTCCTCCCTGCA
GGACGGCGAGTTCATCTACAAGGTGAAGCTGCGCGGCACCAACTTCCCCTCCGACGGCCCCGTGATGCAG
AAGAAGACCATGGGCTGGGAGGCCCTCTCCGAGCGGATGTACCCCGAGGACGGCGCCCTGAAGGGCGAGG
TCAAGCCCAGAGTGAAGCTGAAGGACGGCGGCCACTACGACGCTGAGGTCAAGACCACCTACAAGGCCAA
GAAGCCCGTGCAGCTGCCCGGCGCCTACAACGTCAACCGCAAGCTGGACATCACCAGCCACAACGAGGAC
TACACCATCGTGGAGCAGTACGAGAGAGCCGAGGGCCGCCACTCCACCGGCGGCATGGACGAGCTGTACA
AGTCCGGACTCAGATCTGGAGGCTCCGGAGGCCCAGAGCCAGCGAAGTCTGCTCCCGCCCCGAAAAAGGG
CTCCAAGAAGGCGGTGACTAAGGCGCAGAAGAAAGGCGGCAAGAAGCGCAAGCGCAGCCGCAAGGAGAGC
TATTCCATCTATGTGTACAAGGTTCTGAAGCAGGTCCACCCTGACACCGGCATTTCGTCCAAGGCCATGG
GCATCATGAATTCGTTTGTGAACGACATTTTCGAGCGCATCGCAGGTGAGGCTTCCCGCCTGGCGCATTA
CAACAAGCGCTCGACCATCACCTCCAGGGAGATCCAGACGGCCGTGCGCCTGCTGCTGCCTGGGGAGTTG
GCCAAGCACGCCGTGTCCGAGGGTACTAAGGCCATCACCAAGTACACCAGCGCTAAGTAAGGATCCACCG
GATCTAGATAACTGATCATAATCAGCCATACCACATTTGTAGAGGTTTTACTTGCTTTAAAAAACCTCCC
ACACCTCCCCCTGAACCTGAAACATAAAATGAATGCAATTGTTGTTGTTAACTTGTTTATTGCAGCTTAT
AATGGTTACAAATAAAGCAATAGCATCACAAATTTCACAAATAAAGCATTTTTTTCACTGCATTCTAGTT
GTGGTTTGTCCAAACTCATCAATGTATCTTAACGCGTAAATTGTAAGCGTTAATATTTTGTTAAAATTCG
CGTTAAATTTTTGTTAAATCAGCTCATTTTTTAACCAATAGGCCGAAATCGGCAAAATCCCTTATAAATC
AAAAGAATAGACCGAGATAGGGT
[37 nt withheld, positions 2124-2160]
AAAGAACGTGGACTCCAACGTCAAAGG
[49 nt withheld, positions 2188-2236]
T
[91 nt withheld, positions 2238-2328]
G
[124 nt withheld, positions 2330-2453]
CAGGTGGCACTTTTCGGGGAAATGTGCGCGGAACCCCTATTTGTTTATTTTTCTAAATACATTCAAATAT
GTATCCGCTCATGAGACAATAACCCTGATAAATGCTTCAATAATATTGAAAAAGGAAGAGTCCTGAGGCG
GAAAGAACCAGCTGTGGAATGTGTGTCAGTTAGGGTGTGGAAAGTCCCCAGGCTCCCCAGCAGGCAGAAG
TATGCAAAGCATGCATCTCAATTAGTCAGCAACCAGGTGTGGAAAGTCCCCAGGCTCCCCAGCAGGCAGA
AGTATGCAAAGCATGCATCTCAATTAGTCAGCAACCATAGTCCCGCCCCTAACTCCGCCCATCCCGCCCC
TAACTCCGCCCAGTTCCGCCCATTCTCCGCCCCATGGCTGACTAATTTTTTTTATTTATGCAGAGGCCGA
GGCCGCCTCGGCCTCTGAGCTATTCCAGAAGTAGTGAGGAGGCTTTTTTGGAGGCCTAGGCTTTTGCAAA
GATCGATCAAGAGACAGGATGAGGATCGTTTCGCATGATTGAACAAGATGGATTGCACGCAGGTTCTCCG
GCCGCTTGGGTGGAGAGGCTATTCGGCTATGACTGGGCACAACAGACAATCGGCTGCTCTGATGCCGCCG
TGTTCCGGCTGTCAGCGCAGGGGCGCCCGGTTCTTTTTGTCAAGACCGACCTGTCCGGTGCCCTGAATGA
ACTGCAAGACGAGGCAGCGCGGCTATCGTGGCTGGCCACGACGGGCGTTCCTTGCGCAGCTGTGCTCGAC
GTTGTCACTGAAGCGGGAAGGGACTGGCTGCTATTGGGCGAAGTGCCGGGGCAGGATCTCCTGTCATCTC
ACCTTGCTCCTGCCGAGAAAGTATCCATCATGGCTGATGCAATGCGGCGGCTGCATACGCTTGATCCGGC
TACCTGCCCATTCGACCACCAAGCGAAACATCGCATCGAGCGAGCACGTACTCGGATGGAAGCCGGTCTT
GTCGATCAGGATGATCTGGACGAAGAGCATCAGGGGCTCGCGCCAGCCGAACTGTTCGCCAGGCTCAAGG
CGAGCATGCCCGACGGCGAGGATCTCGTCGTGACCCATGGCGATGCCTGCTTGCCGAATATCATGGTGGA
AAATGGCCGCTTTTCTGGATTCATCGACTGTGGCCGGCTGGGTGTGGCGGACCGCTATCAGGACATAGCG
TTGGCTACCCGTGATATTGCTGAAGAGCTTGGCGGCGAATGGGCTGACCGCTTCCTCGTGCTTTACGGTA
TCGCCGCTCCCGATTCGCAGCGCATCGCCTTCTATCGCCTTCTTGACGAGTTCTTCTGAGCGGGACTCTG
GGGTTCGAAATGACCGACCAAGCGACGCCCAACCTGCCATCACGAGATTTCGATTCCACCGCCGCCTTCT
ATGAAAGGTTGGGCTTCGGAATCGTTTTCCGGGACGCCGGCTGGATGATCCTCCAGCGCGGGGATCTCAT
GCTGGAGTTCTTCGCCCACCCTAGGGGGAGGCTAACTGAAACACGGAAGGAGACAATACCGGAAGGAACC
CGCGCTATGACGGCAATAAAAAGACAGAATAAAACGCACGGTGTTGGGTCGTTTGTTCATAAACGCGGGG
TTCGGTCCCAGGGCTGGCACTCTGTCGATACCCCACCGAGACCCCATTGGGGCCAATACGCCCGCGTTTC
TTCCTTTTCCCCACCCCACCCCCCAAGTTCGGGTGAAGGCCCAGGGCTCGCAGCCAACGTCGGGGCGGCA
GGCCCTGCCATAGCCTCAGGTTACTCATATATACTTTAGATTGATTTAAAACTTCATTTTTAATTTAAAA
GGATCTAGGTGAAGATCCTTTTTGATAATCTCATGACCAAAATCCCTTAACGTGAGTTTTCGTTCCACTG
AGCGTCAGACCCCGTAGAAAAGATCAAAGGATCTTCTTGAGATCCTTTTTTTCTGCGCGTAATCTGCTGC
TTGCAAACAAAAAAACCACCGCTACCAGCGGTGGTTTGTTTGCCGGATCAAGAGCTACCAACTCTTTTTC
CGAAGGTAACTGGCTTCAGCAGAGCGCAGATACCAAATACTGTTCTTCTAGTGTAGCCGTAGTTAGGCCA
CCACTTCAAGAACTCTGTAGCACCGCCTACATACCTCGCTCTGCTAATCCTGTTACCAGTGGCTGCTGCC
AGTGGCGATAAGTCGTGTCTTACCGGGTTGGACTCAAGACGATAGTTACCGGATAAGGCGCAGCGGTCGG
GCTGAACGGGGGGTTCGTGCACACAGCCCAGCTTGGAGCGAACGACCTACACCGAACTGAGATACCTACA
GCGTGAGCTATGAGAAAGCGCCACGCTTCCCGAAGGGAGAAAGGCGGACAGGTATCCGGTAAGCGGCAGG
GTCGGAACAGGAGAGCGCACGAGGGAGCTTCCAGGGGGAAACGCCTGGTATCTTTATAGTCCTGTCGGGT
TTCGCCACCTCTGACTTGAGCGTCGATTTTTGTGATGCTCGTCAGGGGGGCGGAGCCTATGGAAAAACGC
CAGCAACGCGGCCTTTTTACGGTTCCTGGCCTTTTGCTGGCCTTTTGCTCACATGTTCTTTCCTGCGTTA
TCCCCTGATTCTGTGGATAAC
Features (pLannotate 1.2.2; 14 found; start..end, strand, type, name):
     79..382     +  enhancer       CMV enhancer: human cytomegalovirus immediate early enhancer
    383..586     +  promoter       CMV promoter: human cytomegalovirus (CMV) immediate early promoter
    625..1332    +  CDS            PAmCherry1: PAmCherry1 is a photoactivatable red fluorescent protein published in 2009, derived from Discosoma sp.. It is reported to be a rapidly-maturing monomer with high acid sensitivity.
   1363..1740    +  CDS            H2B: human histone H2B; HIST1H2BJ
   1763..1847    +  CDS            large T antigen (fragment): large T antigen from SV40 (simian virus 40)
   1870..1991    +  polyA_signal   SV40 poly(A) signal: SV40 polyadenylation signal
   2025..2453    -  rep_origin     f1 ori (sequence partly withheld): f1 bacteriophage origin of replication; arrow indicates direction of (+) strand synthesis
   2480..2584    +  promoter       AmpR promoter: bla
   2586..2943    +  promoter       SV40 promoter: SV40 enhancer and early promoter
   2978..3772    +  CDS            NeoR/KanR: aminoglycoside phosphotransferase from Tn5; aph(3')-II (or nptII); confers resistance to neomycin, kanamycin, and G418 (Geneticin®)
   3793..3945    +  CDS            ble (fragment): BLE_KLEPN - Experimental evidence at protein level: Swiss-Prot protein existence level 1. Binding protein with a strong affinity to the bleomycin family of antibiotics. Binds to CL990; an antimitotic-antibiotic compound. From Klebsiella pneumoniae.
   4004..4051    +  polyA_signal   HSV TK poly(A) signal: herpes simplex virus thymidine kinase polyadenylation signal (Cole and Stacy, 1985)
   4142..4158    -  polyA_signal   bGH poly(A) signal (fragment): bovine growth hormone polyadenylation signal
   4380..4968    +  rep_origin     ori: high-copy-number ColE1/pMB1/pBR322/pUC origin of replication
