[The description below was written by a language model from this plasmid's Addgene catalogue record and pLannotate feature annotations shown in this document.]
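Description:
PA-mCherry1-H2B-C-10 is a mammalian expression plasmid built on the PA-mCherry1-C1 backbone, a C1-style fluorescent protein fusion vector. It is propagated in E. coli through a high-copy ColE1/pUC-type origin and also carries an f1 phage origin. A single NeoR/KanR gene (the Tn5 aminoglycoside phosphotransferase) serves both hosts. A bacterial bla-type promoter drives it for kanamycin selection in bacteria, and the adjacent SV40 enhancer/early promoter drives it for G418 selection of transfected mammalian cells, with an HSV TK polyadenylation signal terminating the cassette. The short annotated fragments of ble, SV40 large T antigen and the bGH poly(A) signal appear to be backbone remnants or partial matches rather than functional elements.

The payload is driven by the human CMV immediate early enhancer and promoter and ends in an SV40 poly(A) signal. It encodes PAmCherry1, a monomeric photoactivatable red fluorescent protein derived from Discosoma sp., placed at the N terminus of human histone H2B (HIST1H2BJ/H2BC11). The gap between the two annotated coding regions corresponds to a short linker, which the "10" in the name may refer to, although the record does not say so. The H2B insert carries D26G and V119I substitutions relative to the reference. Because H2B is incorporated into nucleosomes, the fusion marks chromatin and the nucleus, and it stays dark until photoactivated. This makes it suited to selectively highlighting nuclei or chromatin regions, tracking them over time, and localization-based super-resolution imaging. The excitation and emission values listed in the record (400/504 and 515/517) describe a green rather than a red fluorophore, so they should be treated with caution.
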