Addgene plasmid #57181: PA-mCherry1-H2B-C-10
Purpose: Localization: Histones/Nucleus, Excitation: 400 / 504, Emission: 515 / 517
Depositing lab: Michael Davidson. Depositing organization: Florida State University, Tallahassee.
Backbone
  Vector backbone: PA-mCherry1-C1
  Backbone size w/o insert (bp): 4750
  Vector type: Mammalian Expression
  Selectable markers: Neomycin (select with G418)
Growth in bacteria
  Bacterial resistance: Kanamycin, 50 μg/mL
  Growth temperature: 37°C
  Growth strain: DH5alpha
  Copy number: High Copy
Gene/Insert
  Gene/Insert name: H2B (alt names: Human Histone H2B; NM_021058.3)
  Species: H. sapiens (human)
  Mutation: D26G and V119I in H2B
  Entrez Gene: H2BC11 (a.k.a. H2B/r, H2BFR, H2BJ, HIST1H2BJ)
  Promoter: CMV
  Tag / fusion protein: PA-mCherry1 (N terminal on backbone)
  Cloning method: Unknown
  Sequencing primers: 5′ CMV-F; 3′ SV40pA-R
Terms and licenses: Academic/Nonprofit Terms; Industry Terms: Not Available to Industry
Depositor comments: . Excitation = 400 / 504; Emission = 515 / 517
How to cite: PA-mCherry1-H2B-C-10 was a gift from Michael Davidson (Addgene plasmid # 57181 ; http://n2t.net/addgene:57181 ; RRID:Addgene_57181)
