>Addgene plasmid #57181 | PA-mCherry1-H2B-C-10 | depositor partial sequence | sequence record 88326 | insert sequence
AAACGTCAGATCCGCTAGCGGTCGCCACCATGGTGAGCAAGGGCGAGGAGGATAACATGGCCATCATTAA
GGAGTTCATGCGCTTCAAGGTGCACATGGAGGGGTCCGTGAACGGCCACGTGTTCGAGATCGAGGGCGAG
GGCGAGGGCCGCCCCTACGAGGGCACCCAGACCGCCAAGCTGAAGGTGACCAAGGGCGGCCCCCTGCCCT
TCACCTGGGACATCCTGAGCCCTCAGTTCATGTACGGCTCCAATGCCTACGTGAAGCACCCCGCCGACAT
CCCCGACTACTTTAAGCTGTCCTTCCCCGAGGGCTTCAAGTGGGAGCGCGTGATGAAATTCGAGGACGGC
GGCGTGGTGACCGTGACCCAGGACTCCTCCCTGCAGGACGGCGAGTTCATCTACAAGGTGAAGCTGCGCG
GCACCAACTTCCCCTCCGACGGCCCCGTGATGCAGAAGAAGACCATGGGCTGGGAGGCCCTCTCCGAGCG
GATGTACCCCGAGGACGGCGCCCTGAAGGGCGAGGTCAAGCCCAGAGTGAAGCTGAAGGACGGCGGCCAC
TACGACGCTGAGGTCAAGACCACCTACAAGGCCAAGAAGCCCGTGCAGCTGCCCGGCGCCTACAACGTCA
ACCGCAAGCTGGACATCACCAGCCACAACGAGGACTACACCATCGTGGAGCAGTACGAGAGAGCCGAGGG
CCGCCACTCCACCGGCGGCATGGACGAGCTGTACAAGTCCGGACTCAGATCTGGAGGCTCCGGAGGCCCA
GAGCCAGCGAAGTCTGCTCCCGCCCCGAAAAAGGGCTCCAAGAAGGCGGTGACTAAGGCGCAGAAGAAAG
GCGGCAAGAAGCGCAAGCGCAGCCGCAAGGAGAGCTATTCCATCTATGTGTACAAGGTTCTGAAGCAGGT
CCACCCTGACACCGGCATTTCGTCCAAGGCCATGGGCATCATGAATTCGTTTGTGAACGACATTTTCGAG
CGCATCGCAGGTGAGGCTTCCCGCCTGGCGCATTACAACAAGCGCTCGACCATCACCTCCAGGGAGATCC
AGACGGCCGTGCGCCTGCTGCTGCCTGGGGAGTTGGCCAAGCACGCCGTGTCCGAGGGTACTAAGGCCAT
CACCAAGTACACCAGCGCTAAGTAAGGATCCACCGGATCTAGATAACTGATCATAATCAGCCATACCACA
TTTT
