>Addgene plasmid #57181 | PA-mCherry1-H2B-C-10 | addgene partial sequence | sequence record 151745 | SV40pA-R 5'-GAAATTTGTGATGCTATTGC-3'
GCTGCATAACAAGTTAACAACAACAATTGCATTCATTTTATGTTTCAGGTTCAGGGGGAGGTGTGGGAGG
TTTTTTAAAGCAAGTAAAACCTCTACAAATGTGGTATGGCTGATTATGATCAGTTATCTAGATCCGGTGG
ATCCTTACTTAGCGCTGGTGTACTTGGTGATGGCCTTAGTACCCTCGGACACGGCGTGCTTGGCCAACTC
CCCAGGCAGCAGCAGGCGCACGGCCGTCTGGATCTCCCTGGAGGTGATGGTCGAGCGCTTGTTGTAATGC
GCCAGGCGGGAAGCCTCACCTGCGATGCGCTCGAAAATGTCGTTCACAAACGAATTCATGATGCCCATGG
CCTTGGACGAAATGCCGGTGTCAGGGTGGACCTGCTTCAGAACCTTGTACACATAGATGGAATAGCTCTC
CTTGCGGCTGCGCTTGCGCTTCTTGCCGCCTTTCTTCTGCGCCTTAGTCACCGCCTTCTTGGAGCCCTTT
TTCGGGGCGGGAGCAGACTTCGCTGGCTCTGGGCCTCCGGAGCCTCCAGATCTGAGTCCGGACTTGTACA
GCTCGTCCATGCCGCCGGTGGAGTGGCGGCCCTCGGCTCTCTCGTACTGCTCCACGATGGTGTAGTCCTC
GTTGTGGCTGGTGATGTCCAGCTTGCGGTTGACGTTGTAGGCGCCGGGCAGCTGCACGGGCTTCTTGGCC
TTGTAGGTGGTCTTGACCTCAGCGTCGTAGTGGCCGCCGTCCTTCAGCTTCACTCTGGGCTTGACCTCGC
CCTTCAGGGCGCCGTCCTCGG
